>Addgene plasmid #87151 | pCASCADE-gltA1-gltA2-udhA-GapAP1 | addgene full sequence | sequence record 174940 | Addgene NGS Result
GACGTCTTAAGACCCACTTTCACATTTAAGTTGTTTTTCTAATCCGCATATGATCAATTCAAGGCCGAAT
AAGAAGGCTGGCTCTGCACCTTGGTGATCAAATAATTCGATAGCTTGTCGTAATAATGGCGGCATACTAT
CAGTAGTAGGTGTTTCCCTTTCTTCTTTAGCGACTTGATGCTCTTGATCTTCCAATACGCAACCTAAAGT
AAAATGCCCCACAGCGCTGAGTGCATATAATGCATTCTCTAGTGAAAAACCTTGTTGGCATAAAAAGGCT
AATTGATTTTCGAGAGTTTCATACTGTTTTTCTGTAGGCCGTGTACCTAAATGTACTTTTGCTCCATCGC
GATGACTTAGTAAAGCACATCTAAAACTTTTAGCGTTATTACGTAAAAAATCTTGCCAGCTTTCCCCTTC
TAAAGGGCAAAAGTGAGTATGGTGCCTATCTAACATCTCAATGGCTAAGGCGTCGAGCAAAGCCCGCTTA
TTTTTTACATGCCAATACAATGTAGGCTGCTCTACACCTAGCTTCTGGGCGAGTTTACGGGTTGTTAAAC
CTTCGATTCCGACCTCATTAAGCAGCTCTAATGCGCTGTTAATCACTTTACTTTTATCTAATCTAGACAT
CATCCAGGCATCAAATAAAACGAAAGGCTCAGTCGAAAGACTGGGCCTTTCGTTTTATCTGTTGTTTGTC
GGTGAACGCTCTCTACTAGAGTCACACTGGCTCACCTTCGGGTGGGCCTTTCTGCGTTTATACACAGCTA
ACACCACGTCGTCCCTATCTGCTGCCCTAGGTCTATGAGTGGTTGCTGGATAACTCTTTCTGACACCTTA
CTATCTTACAAATGTAACAAAAAAGTTATTTTTCTGTAATTCGAGCATGTCATGTTACCCCGCGAGCATA
AAACGCGTATATTCAGGGAGACCACAACGGTTTCCCTCTACAAATAATTTTGTTTAACTTTGAATTCAAA
AGATCTGGTACCACCTCGAGTTCCCCGCGCCAGCGGGGATAAACCGAAAAGCATATAATGCGTAAAAGTT
ATGAAGTTCGAGTTCCCCGCGCCAGCGGGGATAAACCGTATTGACCAATTCATTCGGGACAGTTATTAGT
TCGAGTTCCCCGCGCCAGCGGGGATAAACCGTTACCATTCTGTTGCTTTTATGTATAAGAATCGAGTTCC
CCGCGCCAGCGGGGATAAACCGGTTTTTGTAATTTTACAGGCAACCTTTTATTCGAGTTCCCCGCGCCAG
CGGGGATAAACCGAAAAAAAAACCCCGCCCCTGACAGGGCGGGGTTTTTTTTCCTAGGGATATATTCCGC
TTCCTCGCTCACTGACTCGCTACGCTCGGTCGTTCGACTGCGGCGAGCGGAAATGGCTTACGAACGGGGC
GGAGATTTCCTGGAAGATGCCAGGAAGATACTTAACAGGGAAGTGAGAGGGCCGCGGCAAAGCCGTTTTT
CCATAGGCTCCGCCCCCCTGACAAGCATCACGAAATCTGACGCTCAAATCAGTGGTGGCGAAACCCGACA
GGACTATAAAGATACCAGGCGTTTCCCCCTGGCGGCTCCCTCGTGCGCTCTCCTGTTCCTGCCTTTCGGT
TTACCGGTGTCATTCCGCTGTTATGGCCGCGTTTGTCTCATTCCACGCCTGACACTCAGTTCCGGGTAGG
CAGTTCGCTCCAAGCTGGACTGTATGCACGAACCCCCCGTTCAGTCCGACCGCTGCGCCTTATCCGGTAA
CTATCGTCTTGAGTCCAACCCGGAAAGACATACAAAAGCACCACTGGCAGCAGCCACTGGTAATTGATTT
AGAGGAGTTAGTCTTGAAGTCATGCGCCGGTTAAGGCTAAACTGAAAGGACAAGTTTTGGTGACTGCGCT
CCTCCAAGCCAGTTACCTCGGTTCAAAGAGTTGGTAGCTCAGAGAACCTTCGAAAAACCGCCCTGCAAGG
CGGTTTTTTCGTTTTCAGAGCAAGAGATTACGCGCAGACCAAAACGATCTCAAGAAGATCATCTTATTAA
TCAGATAAAATATTTCTAGATTTCAGTGCAATTTATCTCTTCAAATGTAGCACCTGAAGTCAGCCCCATA
CGATATAAGTTGTTACTAGTGCTTGGATTCTCACCAATAAAAAACGCCCGGCGGCAACCGAGCGTTCTGA
ACAAATCCAGATGGAGTTCTGAGGTCATTACTGGATCTATCAACAGGAGTCCAAGCGAGCTCGATATCAA
ATTACGCCCCGCCCTGCCACTCATCGCAGTACTGTTGTAATTCATTAAGCATTCTGCCGACATGGAAGCC
ATCACAAACGGCATGATGAACCTGAATCGCCAGCGGCATCAGCACCTTGTCGCCTTGCGTATAATATTTG
CCCATGGTGAAAACGGGGGCGAAGAAGTTGTCCATATTGGCCACGTTTAAATCAAAACTGGTGAAACTCA
CCCAGGGATTGGCTGAGACGAAAAACATATTCTCAATAAACCCTTTAGGGAAATAGGCCAGGTTTTCACC
GTAACACGCCACATCTTGCGAATATATGTGTAGAAACTGCCGGAAATCGTCGTGGTATTCACTCCAGAGC
GATGAAAACGTTTCAGTTTGCTCATGGAAAACGGTGTAACAAGGGTGAACACTATCCCATATCACCAGCT
CACCGTCTTTCATTGCCATACGAAATTCCGGATGAGCATTCATCAGGCGGGCAAGAATGTGAATAAAGGC
CGGATAAAACTTGTGCTTATTTTTCTTTACGGTCTTTAAAAAGGCCGTAATATCCAGCTGAACGGTCTGG
TTATAGGTACATTGAGCAACTGACTGAAATGCCTCAAAATGTTCTTTACGATGCCATTGGGATATATCAA
CGGTGGTATATCCAGTGATTTTTTTCTCCATTTTAGCTTCCTTAGCTCCTGAAAATCTCGATAACTCAAA
AAATACGCCCGGTAGTGATCTTATTTCATTATGGTGAAAGTTGGAACCTCTTACGTGCCGATCAACGTCT
CATTTTCGCCAGATATC
Features (pLannotate 1.2.2; 8 found; start..end, strand, type, name):
      7..630     -  CDS            TetR: tetracycline repressor TetR; tetR from transposon Tn10; TetR binds to the tetracycline operator tetO to inhibit transcription. This inhibition can be relieved by adding tetracycline or doxycycline.
    642..713     +  terminator     rrnB T1 terminator: transcription terminator T1 from the E. coli rrnB gene
    729..756     +  terminator     T7Te terminator: phage T7 early transcription terminator
   1325..1380    -  rep_origin     RSF ori (fragment): Plasmids containing the RSF 1030 origin of replication can be propagated in E. coli cells that contain additional plasmids with compatible origins.
   1468..2013    -  rep_origin     p15A ori: Plasmids containing the medium-copy-number p15A origin of replication can be propagated in E. coli cells that contain a second plasmid with the ColE1 origin.
   2127..2221    -  terminator     lambda t0 terminator: transcription terminator from phage lambda
   2245..2901    -  CDS            cat: CAT_ECOLX - Experimental evidence at protein level: Swiss-Prot protein existence level 1. This enzyme is an effector of chloramphenicol resistance in bacteria. From Escherichia coli. This protein is used as a marker in many commonly used cloning vectors, such as pACYC184.
   2902..3004    -  promoter       cat promoter: promoter of the E. coli cat gene encoding chloramphenicol acetyltransferase
