[The description below was written by a language model from this plasmid's Addgene catalogue record and pLannotate feature annotations shown in this document.]
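Description:
pCASCADE-gltA1-gltA2-udhA-GapAP1 is a small bacterial expression plasmid for E. coli that delivers a four-spacer CRISPR guide RNA array. It is built on the in-house pCASCADE backbone and assembled by Gibson cloning. The plasmid replicates from a p15A origin, which is listed as low copy in the catalogue and is compatible with ColE1-type plasmids carried in the same cell. It is selected with chloramphenicol through a cat gene driven by its native promoter and followed by a lambda t0 terminator. The catalogue gives a total size of about 2.9 kb, whereas the sequenced record is 3,027 nt, so the two differ slightly.

The payload is an array of guides directed at four E. coli promoter regions: gltA promoter 1, gltA promoter 2, the udhA promoter and gapA promoter 1. The array is transcribed from the E. coli ugpB promoter, which is induced under low-phosphate conditions, so the guides are produced only once phosphate becomes depleted. The backbone name suggests that the guides are meant to work with a Cascade-type CRISPR complex supplied by the host, and targeting promoters fits with transcriptional silencing. However, the record does not explicitly state the effector or the host strain requirements.

The automated annotation does not mark the ugpB promoter or the guide array, which presumably lie in the unannotated stretch of the sequence. It does identify a TetR coding sequence, rrnB T1 and T7Te terminators, and a short RSF origin fragment. The catalogue entry does not explain the role of TetR in this phosphate-regulated version.
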