Addgene plasmid #87151: pCASCADE-gltA1-gltA2-udhA-GapAP1
Purpose: gltA1-gltA2-udhA-GapAP1 targeting guide RNA E. coli , Low Phosphate Induction
Depositing lab: Michael Lynch. Depositing organization: Duke University.
Backbone
  Vector backbone: pCASCADE
  Backbone manufacturer: None - Constructed in House
  Backbone size w/o insert (bp): 2500
  Total vector size (bp): 2903
  Vector type: Bacterial Expression
Growth in bacteria
  Bacterial resistance: Chloramphenicol, 25 μg/mL
  Growth temperature: 37°C
  Growth strain: DH5alpha
  Copy number: Low Copy
Gene/Insert
  Gene/Insert name: gltA1-gltA2-udhA-GapAP1 guide array
  gRNA/shRNA sequence: 4 Guide Array : E . coli gltA promoter1, gltA promoter 2, udhA promoter, gapA promoter 1
  Promoter: E . coli ugpB gene promoter, low phosphate induction
  Cloning method: Gibson Cloning
  Sequencing primers: 5′ CACCACGTCGTCCCTATCTG; 3′ ATCTCCGCCCCGTTCGTAA
Terms and licenses: Academic/Nonprofit Terms; Industry Terms: Not Available to Industry
How to cite: pCASCADE-gltA1-gltA2-udhA-GapAP1 was a gift from Michael Lynch (Addgene plasmid # 87151 ; http://n2t.net/addgene:87151 ; RRID:Addgene_87151)
